>Addgene plasmid #219945 | Fluorescent reporter for MOBE1-2 | addgene full sequence | sequence record 435552 | Addgene NGS Result
CTAGCGACATGTGAGCAAAAGGCCAGCAAAAGGCCAGGAACCGTAAAAAGGCCGCGTTGCTGGCGTTTTT
CCATAGGCTCCGCCCCCCTGACGAGCATCACAAAAATCGACGCTCAAGTCAGAGGTGGCGAAACCCGACA
GGACTATAAAGATACCAGGCGTTTCCCCCTGGAAGCTCCCTCGTGCGCTCTCCTGTTCCGACCCTGCCGC
TTACCGGATACCTGTCCGCCTTTCTCCCTTCGGGAAGCGTGGCGCTTTCTCATAGCTCACGCTGTAGGTA
TCTCAGTTCGGTGTAGGTCGTTCGCTCCAAGCTGGGCTGTGTGCACGAACCCCCCGTTCAGCCCGACCGC
TGCGCCTTATCCGGTAACTATCGTCTTGAGTCCAACCCGGTAAGACACGACTTATCGCCACTGGCAGCAG
CCACTGGTAACAGGATTAGCAGAGCGAGGTATGTAGGCGGTGCTACAGAGTTCTTGAAGTGGTGGCCTAA
CTACGGCTACACTAGAAGAACAGTATTTGGTATCTGCGCTCTGCTGAAGCCAGTTACCTTCGGAAAAAGA
GTTGGTAGCTCTTGATCCGGCAAACAAACCACCGCTGGTAGCGGTGGTTTTTTTGTTTGCAAGCAGCAGA
TTACGCGCAGAAAAAAAGGATCTCAAGAAGATCCTTTGATCTTTTCTACGGGGTCTGACGCTCAGTGGAA
CGAAAACTCACGTTAAGGGATTTTGGTCATGAGATTATCAAAAAGGATCTTCACCTAGATCCTTTTAAAT
TAAAAATGAAGTTTTAAATCAATCTAAAGTATATATGAGTAAACTTGGTCTGACAGTTACCAATGCTTAA
TCAGTGAGGCACCTATCTCAGCGATCTGTCTATTTCGTTCATCCATAGTTGCCTGACTCCCCGTCGTGTA
GATAACTACGATACGGGAGGGCTTACCATCTGGCCCCAGTGCTGCAATGATACCGCGGCTTCCACGCTCA
CCGGCTCCAGATTTATCAGCAATAAACCAGCCAGCCGGAAGGGCCGAGCGCAGAAGTGGTCCTGCAACTT
TATCCGCCTCCATCCAGTCTATTAATTGTTGCCGGGAAGCTAGAGTAAGTAGTTCGCCAGTTAATAGTTT
GCGCAACGTTGTTGCCATTGCTACAGGCATCGTGGTGTCACGCTCGTCGTTTGGTATGGCTTCATTCAGC
TCCGGTTCCCAACGATCAAGGCGAGTTACATGATCCCCCATGTTGTGCAAAAAAGCGGTTAGCTCCTTCG
GTCCTCCGATCGTTGTCAGAAGTAAGTTGGCCGCAGTGTTATCACTCATGGTTATGGCAGCACTGCATAA
TTCTCTTACTGTCATGCCATCCGTAAGATGCTTTTCTGTGACTGGTGAGTACTCAACCAAGTCATTCTGA
GAATAGTGTATGCGGCGACCGAGTTGCTCTTGCCCGGCGTCAATACGGGATAATACCGCGCCACATAGCA
GAACTTTAAAAGTGCTCATCATTGGAAAACGTTCTTCGGGGCGAAAACTCTCAAGGATCTTACCGCTGTT
GAGATCCAGTTCGATGTAACCCACTCGTGCACCCAACTGATCTTCAGCATCTTTTACTTTCACCAGCGTT
TCTGGGTGAGCAAAAACAGGAAGGCAAAATGCCGCAAAAAAGGGAATAAGGGCGACACGGAAATGTTGAA
TACTCATACTCTTCCTTTTTCAATATTATTGAAGCATTTATCAGGGTTATTGTCTCATGAGCGGATACAT
ATTTGAATGTATTTAGAAAAATAAACAAATAGGGGTTCCGCGCACATTTCCCCGAAAAGTGCCACCTGAC
GTCTAAGAAACCATTATTATCATGACATTAACCTATAAAAATAGGCGTATCACGAGGCCCTTTCGTCTCG
CGCGTTTCGGTGATGACGGTGAAAACCTCTGACACATGCAGCTCCCGGAGACGGTCACAGCTTGTCTGTA
AGCGGATGCCGGGAGCAGACAAGCCCGTCAGGGCGCGTCAGCGGGTGTTGGCGGGTGTCGGGGCTGGCTT
AACTATGCGGCATCAGAGCAGATTGTACTGAGAGTGCACCATAAAATTGTAAACGTTAATATTTTGTTAA
AATTCGCGTTAAATTTTTGTTAAATCAGCTCATTTTTTAACCAATAGACCGAAATCGGCAAAATCCCTTA
TAAATCAAAAGAATAGCCCGAGATAGAGT
[37 nt withheld, positions 2200-2236]
AAAGAACGTGGACTCCAACGTCAAAGG
[141 nt withheld, positions 2264-2404]
G
[46 nt withheld, positions 2406-2451]
A
[95 nt withheld, positions 2453-2547]
TATGCGGTGTGAAATACCGCACAGATGCGTAAGGAGAAAATACCGCATCAGGCGCCCCTGCAGGCAGCTG
CGCGCTCGCTCGCTCACTGAGGCCGCCCGGGCAAAGCCCGGGCGTCGGGCGACCTTTGGTCGCCCGGCCT
CAGTGAGCGAGCGAGCGCGCAGAGAGGGAGTGGCCAACTCCATCACTAGGGGTTCCTGCGGCCCAGGAAA
CAGCTATGA
Features (pLannotate 1.2.2; 8 found; start..end, strand, type, name):
     68..656     -  rep_origin     ori: high-copy-number ColE1/pMB1/pBR322/pUC origin of replication
    827..1687    -  CDS            AmpR: β-lactamase; bla; confers resistance to ampicillin, carbenicillin, and related antibiotics
   1688..1792    -  promoter       AmpR promoter: bla
   1887..1922    +  CDS            rop (fragment): Rop protein, which maintains plasmids at low copy number; rop
   2024..2073    +  misc_feature   bom (fragment): basis of mobility region from pBR322
   2074..2529    -  rep_origin     f1 ori (sequence partly withheld): f1 bacteriophage origin of replication; arrow indicates direction of (+) strand synthesis
   2548..2599    +  misc_feature   bom (fragment): basis of mobility region from pBR322
   2604..2744    -  repeat_region  AAV2 ITR: inverted terminal repeat of adeno-associated virus serotype 2 inverted
