[The description below was written by a language model from this plasmid's Addgene catalogue record and pLannotate feature annotations shown in this document.]
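Description:
Fluorescent reporter for MOBE1-2 is a mammalian expression and CRISPR plasmid built on the pDG461 backbone and used as a fluorescence turn-on reporter for a multiplexed orthogonal base editor (MOBE) system. According to the catalogue entry, it carries three expression units. A CMV promoter drives an EGFP coding sequence inactivated by two point mutations, A111V and L202S. Two separate U6 promoters each drive a guide RNA targeting one of these mutations. The A111V guide carries a com RNA aptamer at its 3' end, and the L202S guide carries an MS2 aptamer at its 3' end. Such aptamers are hairpins bound by cognate RNA-binding proteins, so each guide can recruit a different effector fused to the matching coat protein. Because both mutations disable the protein, fluorescence should return only when both sites are corrected in the same cell, which gives a readout of simultaneous dual editing. The base editor components themselves are not listed as part of this plasmid.

The plasmid is propagated in E. coli at high copy and selected with ampicillin. The supplied feature table comes from a sequence record of only 2,766 nt and covers backbone elements alone: a ColE1/pUC-type origin, the β-lactamase gene with its promoter, an f1 phage origin, short rop and bom fragments, and one AAV2 inverted terminal repeat. No CMV promoter, EGFP, U6 promoter or guide scaffold is annotated, so the record appears to be partial or does not capture the described insert, and the arrangement of the payload cannot be confirmed from it. The ITR suggests an AAV-derived backbone, but the entry does not describe viral packaging as a use.
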