Addgene plasmid #219945: Fluorescent reporter for MOBE1-2
Purpose: Mammalian expression of 2x-deadEGFP(A111V/L202S) and aptamer-gRNAs to correct both mutations for MOBE1-2
Depositing lab: Alexis Komor. Depositing organization: University of California, San Diego (UCSD). Publication: Development of multiplexed orthogonal base editor (MOBE) systems. Cowan QT, Gu S, Gu W, Ranzau BL, Simonson TS, Komor AC. Nat Biotechnol. 2024 May 21. doi: 10.1038/s41587-024-02240-0. PubMed 38773305.
Backbone
  Vector backbone: pDG461
  Vector type: Mammalian Expression, CRISPR
Growth in bacteria
  Bacterial resistance: Ampicillin, 100 μg/mL
  Growth temperature: 37°C
  Growth strain: DH5alpha
  Copy number: High Copy
Gene/Insert
  Gene/Insert name: CMV-EGFP(A111V/L202S); U6-A111V-gRNA-com-3'end; U6-L202S-gRNA-MS2-3'end
  Species: H. sapiens (human), Synthetic
  Mutation: EGFP(A111V/L202S)
  Promoter: CMV, U6
  Cloning method: Other
Terms and licenses: Academic/Nonprofit Terms; Industry Terms: Not Available to Industry
Depositor comments: QTC311
How to cite: Fluorescent reporter for MOBE1-2 was a gift from Alexis Komor (Addgene plasmid # 219945 ; http://n2t.net/addgene:219945 ; RRID:Addgene_219945)
